Addgene plasmid #34379: KHBD00239
Depositing lab: Bart Deplancke. Depositing organization: Swiss Federal Institute of Technology (EPFL). Publication: Automated protein-DNA interaction screening of Drosophila regulatory elements. Korneel Hens, Jean-Daniel Feuz, Alina Isakova, Antonina Lagovitina, Andreas Massouras, Julien Bryois, Patrick Callaerts, Susan E. Celniker, Bart Deplancke. Nat Methods. 2011 Oct 30;8(12):1065-70. 10.1038/nmeth.1763 PubMed 22037703.
Backbone
  Vector backbone: pDONR221
  Backbone manufacturer: Invitrogen
  Backbone size w/o insert (bp): 2536
  Vector type: Gateway Donor Vector
Growth in bacteria
  Bacterial resistance: Kanamycin, 50 μg/mL
  Growth temperature: 37°C
  Growth strain: DH5alpha
  Copy number: High Copy
Gene/Insert
  Gene/Insert name: CG2889 (alt names: FBgn0030206; CG2889)
  Species: D. melanogaster (fly)
  Insert size (bp): 1743
  Entrez Gene: CG2889 (a.k.a. Dmel_CG2889, Dmel\CG2889)
  Cloning method: Gateway Cloning
  Sequencing primers: 5′ M13F; 3′ M13R
Terms and licenses: Academic/Nonprofit Terms; Industry Terms: Not Available to Industry
Depositor comments: Please note that the ORFs in this collection were cloned open-ended (without a stop codon).
How to cite: KHBD00239 was a gift from Bart Deplancke (Addgene plasmid # 34379 ; http://n2t.net/addgene:34379 ; RRID:Addgene_34379)
