[The description below was written by a language model from this plasmid's Addgene catalogue record.]
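Description:
KHBD00239 is a Gateway entry-type clone built in the pDONR221 donor backbone (Invitrogen) and carrying the open reading frame of the Drosophila melanogaster gene CG2889 (FBgn0030206). The insert is listed as 1743 bp in a backbone of 2536 bp without insert. It was introduced by Gateway cloning, which for a donor vector normally means a BP recombination that replaces the vector's counter-selection cassette with the ORF and leaves it flanked by attL sites. The record does not include a feature table, so these sites are inferred from the backbone rather than documented. The plasmid is maintained at high copy in E. coli under kanamycin selection. M13 forward and reverse primer sites flanking the insert are listed for sequence verification.

As a donor/entry construct it is not intended for expression on its own, and no promoter, tag or reporter is recorded. Its role is to serve as a source from which the CG2889 coding sequence can be moved by LR recombination into destination vectors of choice. The depositor notes that ORFs in this collection were cloned open-ended, without a stop codon. This allows in-frame C-terminal fusions to tags or functional domains supplied by the destination vector, and it also means that a stop codon must be supplied downstream. The clone belongs to a collection associated with a published study on automated protein–DNA interaction screening of Drosophila regulatory elements, which suggests use as a transferable ORF resource for such assays. The record does not describe the specific function of CG2889 or the destination vectors used.
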