>Addgene plasmid #34379 | KHBD00239 | depositor partial sequence | sequence record 40946 | KHBD00239 sequence 1743 bps
ATGATTTGTCGCCTTTGCCTGCGATGTCTTAGTCCCGGAAGCGCTGTCTTCCTCTTTGAGACGGACGATA
CGCTTGCGGAGACGCGCCTGGTCAAGATGATTGCGAAGTTTCTGCAGCTGGAGATCCTACCAGACGACGG
CATCTCGACCAGCGTCTGTACCGAGTGCTGTGAGCATCTGGAGGACTTCAATGGCTTCTGGCAGCTGGTG
GAGCAGAAGCAGTGCTCACTCAAGAAGGAGTTCCTTACCGTGGACGTCGACTGTGCGGCCATGAAGTGGA
CGGGCGGTGTGGACGTGGACGTCAACATCGACGAACTGCCGCTGGCGGCTGGCGACATGGACGAGAAACC
GTTGGACCTGCACAACCTTAGTCTGCTGGGAAGCGTGCTGGACGTGAATGTGGACAGTGTGGAAGTCAGG
GAACCGATCAAGGAGCAGCTGCCCTGCGAGGAGGAGGAGGACGAGAAGCCCTGCCTGCAAGCTAGTGATA
GCGAACCGGAGGTGACCGAGGGGCAGCCGGAATCTGAATCTGACTCCTCAGATGATGAACCCCTGGTCCG
TCTGAAATCGAAAATGAAGCCCAAGCGCAAAACCTCGGCACGTTCCTCCAAGGATCAGGGTCCGATATCG
CTGCAGCAGGAGCTTGCAGATCTGCTCGACGATGGTGGCAAGCGTCGGCGCAGGAAGGCACCTGACCAGC
GAACAACCACCGAGTCGCAGGAGTCCGAGCTACAGGCCGTTCTCGAGCGCAAGCCCAAGGGCTGCTCCCG
TGCTCAGCTGGCCAAGAGCTACGAGAAGGCCATTGCTAGCTACATGAGTGCAAGCTGCGACCTGTGCGAA
TTTAGTGCTCCCTACCTATCCGAATTGAAGACCCACTTCCTGGAGGTGCACCAGCGCGAGTACTACATCA
AGTGCTGCGGCAAAGTCTTTACACGCGCTTCCAAGCTGATGGACCACATCCGCAAACATATCAACCCCAA
GCTATTTACCTGCACCATTTGCAAGAAGTCGCTCAACTCGCAGGACTACTTGGCCACTCATATCGAGACG
GTGCACAACAAGGTGGCTCAAATCGGCAAGGTGCTCAAGTTCCCGTGCCCCAAGTGCGAACGCACCTTCA
GCAGCGAGCGCCGTATGGCCAATCATCTGGCCAAGCACGACACCGATCAACTGGAGCACACCTGCGAGAT
CTGCTGCAAAAGCTTTGCCAATGTACACCGCCTGCGAAGGCACATCCAATCCATCCACGAAGACCTGCAT
CGTCACGTTTGCGACATTTGCGGGAAGAAGTTCAAGTTCAAGCCCTCCTTCGAGCGCCATTTGCTGGAGC
ACCAGGGCGTCGTGGCCCCGGCTGTGGAGTGCCCCATCTGCCGTGTTTGGCTGAAGAACGAGCACAGCTT
GCGCCTGCACCGCTTCACACACGACAGCACGGACACCGTGTGTCCGCATTGTGGCAAGACCTGCACATCG
CGCACAGCGCTCCGCGGTCACGTCAAATATGCCCACAAGCTGACCACCAATCTGCAGTGCACGTTCTGCG
AGAAAACCTTCAAGCAGCAGCGCAACCTGGACGAGCACATGGCCATCCACACGGGCCTGCAGCTGTACAA
CTGTCCGCATTGCCCCAAGGAGTGCCGTTCCCGCTCCAATATGTATGTCCACATTAAGCAGCGTCACGCG
GACGAGTGGCTGCGCGCCAAGATGGCACGCTCGCACAATCCGCAGTTCAAACCGGCCGACGTT
