>Addgene plasmid #34379 | KHBD00239 | addgene partial sequence | sequence record 42088 | M13-Rev 5'-CAGGAAACAGCTATGACC-3'
TGATTTTATTTTGACTGATAGTGACCTGTTCGTTGCAACAAATTGATAAGCAATGCTTTCTTATAATGCC
AACTTTGTACAAGAAAGTTGGCAAAACGTCGGCCGGTTTGAACTGCGGATTGTGCGAGCGTGCCATCTTG
GCGCGCAGCCACTCGTCCGCGTGACGCTGCTTAATGTGGACATACATATTGGAGCGGGAACGGCACTCCT
TGGGGCAATGCGGACAGTTGTACAGCTGCAGGCCCGTGTGGATGGCCATGTGCTCGTCCAGGTTGCGCTG
CTGCTTGAAGGTTTTCTCGCAGAACGTGCACTGCAGATTGGTGGTCAGCTTGTGGGCATATTTGACGTGA
CCGCGGAGCGCTGTGCGCGATGTGCAGGTCTTGCCACAATGCGGACACACGGTGTCCGTGCTGTCGTGTG
TGAAGCGGTGCAGGCGCAAGCTGTGCTCGTTCTTCAGCCAAACACGGCAGATGGGGCACTCCACAGCCGG
GGCCACGACGCCCTGGTGCTCCAGCAAATGGCGCTCGAAGGAGGGCTTGAACTTGAACTTCTTCCCGCAA
ATGTCGCAAACGTGACGATGCAGGTCTTCGTGGATGGATTGGATGTGCCTTCGCAGGCGGTGTACATTGG
CAAAGCTTTTGCAGCAGATCTCGCAGGTGTGCTCCAGTTGATCGGTGTCGTGCTTGGCCAGATGATTGGC
CATACGGCGCTCGCTGCTGAAGGTGCGTTCGCACTTGGGGCACGGGAACTTGAGCACCTTGCCGATTTGA
GCCACCTTGT
